Addgene plasmid #207035: P1K-HFL1-8flag-LEU
Purpose: Expression of Hfl1-8Flag. Uses auxotrophic marker LEU2(Saccharomyces cerevisiae).
Depositing lab: Zhiping Xie. Publication: Membrane recruitment of Atg8 by Hfl1 facilitates turnover of vacuolar membrane proteins in yeast cells approaching stationary phase. He CW, Cui XF, Ma SJ, Xu Q, Ran YP, Chen WZ, Mu JX, Li H, Zhu J, Gong Q, Xie Z. BMC Biol. 2021 Jun 4;19(1):117. doi: 10.1186/s12915-021-01048-7. PubMed 34088313.
Backbone
  Vector backbone: pNH605
  Vector type: Yeast Expression
Growth in bacteria
  Bacterial resistance: Ampicillin, 100 μg/mL
  Growth temperature: 37°C
  Growth strain: DH5alpha
  Copy number: High Copy
Gene/Insert
  Gene/Insert name: HFL1
  Species: S. cerevisiae (budding yeast)
  Promoter: pHFL1
  Tag / fusion protein: 8xFLAG (C terminal on insert)
  Cloning method: Gibson Cloning
Terms and licenses: Academic/Nonprofit Terms; Industry Terms: Not Available to Industry
How to cite: P1K-HFL1-8flag-LEU was a gift from Zhiping Xie (Addgene plasmid # 207035)
