[The description below was written by a language model from this plasmid's Addgene catalogue record and pLannotate feature annotations shown in this document.]
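Description:
P1K-HFL1-8flag-LEU is a yeast expression plasmid built on the pNH605 backbone for producing the Saccharomyces cerevisiae protein Hfl1 with eight FLAG epitopes fused to its C terminus. In E. coli it is maintained as a high-copy plasmid through a ColE1/pUC-type origin and selected with ampicillin via the β-lactamase gene. An f1 origin, T3 and T7 promoters and lac/lacZα remnants are carried over from the parental cloning vector. In yeast, selection relies on a complete LEU2 gene with its own promoter, which complements leucine auxotrophy. The feature table shows no 2μ origin or CEN/ARS element. It does show additional LEU2-locus sequences (a short LEU2 fragment and a fragment of the neighbouring NFS1 gene) downstream of the expression cassette. This arrangement suggests an integrating vector that targets the LEU2 locus, although the record does not say so explicitly.

The payload was assembled by Gibson cloning and is driven by the native HFL1 promoter, so expression should approximate endogenous regulation rather than overexpression. The annotation labels the coding region TM184_YEAST, a Swiss-Prot match that corresponds to the HFL1 insert. The TRK2 fragment just upstream probably reflects neighbouring genomic sequence included with the promoter region. The 8xFLAG tag was not annotated separately, but it presumably lies in the gap between the open reading frame and the ADH1 terminator that ends the transcript. Small URA3, rop, bom and lacI fragments appear to be backbone remnants with no function.

The associated study concerns Hfl1-mediated recruitment of Atg8 to the vacuolar membrane and the turnover of vacuolar membrane proteins as yeast cells approach stationary phase. In that context, the construct is suited to detecting or immunoprecipitating Hfl1 through the FLAG epitope.
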