Features (pLannotate 1.2.2; 24 found; start..end, strand, type, name):
     59..136     +  CDS            YO192_YEAST (fragment): Experimental evidence at protein level: Swiss-Prot protein existence level 1. From Saccharomyces cerevisiae (strain ATCC 204508 / S288c) (Baker's yeast).
    276..683     +  promoter       LEU2 promoter: S. cerevisiae LEU2
   1199..2293    +  CDS            LEU2: LEU3_YEAST - Experimental evidence at protein level: Swiss-Prot protein existence level 1. Catalyzes the oxidation of 3-carboxy-2-hydroxy-4- methylpentanoate (3-isopropylmalate) to 3-carboxy-4-methyl-2- oxopentanoate. The product decarboxylates to 4-methyl-2 oxopentanoate. From Saccharomyces cerevisiae (strain ATCC 204508 / S288c) (Baker's yeast).
   2511..3044    +  CDS            TRK2 (fragment): TRK2_YEAST - Also known as RPD2. Experimental evidence at protein level: Swiss-Prot protein existence level 1. This protein is required for low-affinity potassium transport. From Saccharomyces cerevisiae (strain ATCC 204508 / S288c) (Baker's yeast).
   3515..4768    +  CDS            TM184_YEAST: Experimental evidence at protein level: Swiss-Prot protein existence level 1. From Saccharomyces cerevisiae (strain ATCC 204508 / S288c) (Baker's yeast).
   5068..5233    +  terminator     ADH1 terminator: S. cerevisiae ADH1; transcription terminator for the S. cerevisiae alcohol dehydrogenase 1 (ADH1) gene
   5949..6001    +  CDS            LEU2 (fragment): 3-isopropylmalate dehydrogenase, required for leucine biosynthesis; S. cerevisiae LEU2; yeast auxotrophic marker
   6363..6473    -  CDS            NFS1 (fragment): NFS1_YEAST - Also known as SPL1 From Saccharomyces cerevisiae (strain ATCC 204508 / S288c) (Baker's yeast).
   6512..6530    -  promoter       T7 promoter: promoter for bacteriophage T7 RNA polymerase
   6533..6690    +  CDS            lacZα (fragment): LacZα fragment of β-galactosidase; lacZ fragment
   6694..7122    +  rep_origin     f1 ori (sequence partly withheld): f1 bacteriophage origin of replication; arrow indicates direction of (+) strand synthesis
   7150..7201    -  misc_feature   bom (fragment): basis of mobility region from pBR322
   7257..7349    -  CDS            URA3 (fragment): PYRF_YEAST - Experimental evidence at protein level: Swiss-Prot protein existence level 1. From Saccharomyces cerevisiae (strain ATCC 204508 / S288c) (Baker's yeast).
   7349..7481    -  promoter       URA3 promoter (fragment): S. cerevisiae URA3
   7489..7538    -  misc_feature   bom (fragment): basis of mobility region from pBR322
   7640..7675    -  CDS            rop (fragment): Rop protein, which maintains plasmids at low copy number; rop
   7787..7891    +  promoter       AmpR promoter: bla
   7892..8752    +  CDS            AmpR: β-lactamase; bla; confers resistance to ampicillin, carbenicillin, and related antibiotics
   8923..9511    +  rep_origin     ori: high-copy-number ColE1/pMB1/pBR322/pUC origin of replication
   9694..9786    +  CDS            lacI (fragment): lac repressor; lacI; The lac repressor binds to the lac operator to inhibit transcription in E. coli. This inhibition can be relieved by adding lactose or isopropyl-β-D-thiogalactopyranoside (IPTG).
   9799..9820    +  protein_bind   CAP binding site: CAP binding activates transcription in the presence of cAMP. E. coli catabolite activator protein
   9835..9865    +  promoter       lac promoter: promoter for the E. coli lac operon
   9873..9889    +  protein_bind   lac operator: The lac repressor binds to the lac operator to inhibit transcription in E. coli. This inhibition can be relieved by adding lactose or isopropyl-β-D-thiogalactopyranoside (IPTG). lac repressor encoded by lacI
   9934..9952    +  promoter       T3 promoter: promoter for bacteriophage T3 RNA polymerase
>Addgene plasmid #207035 | P1K-HFL1-8flag-LEU | addgene full sequence | sequence record 424865 | Addgene NGS Result
GGCCGGCCATTTAAATGTTTAAACGGCCACGCTGGCCGAGGAGAACTTCTAGTATATCTACATACCTAAT
ATTATTGCCTTATTAAAAATGGAATCCCAACGATTACATCAAAATCCACATTCTCTTCAAAATCAATTGT
CCTGTACTTCCTTGTTCATGTGTGTTCAAAAACGTTATATTTATAGGATAATTATACTCTATTTCTCAAC
AAGTAATTGGTTGTTTGGCCGAGCGGTCTAAGGCGCCTGATTCAAGAAATATCTTGACCGCAGTTAACTG
TGGGAATACTCAGGTATCGTAAGATGCAAGAGTTCGAATCTCTTAGCAACCATTATTTTTTTCCTCAACA
TAACGAGAACACACAGGGGCGCTATCGCACAGAATCAAATTCGATGACTGGAAATTTTTTGTTAATTTCA
GAGGTCGCCTGACGCATATACCTTTTTCAACTGAAAAATTGGGAGAAAAAGGAAAGGTGAGAGCGCCGGA
ACCGGCTTTTCATATAGAATAGAGAAGCGTTCATGACTAAATGCTTGCATCACAATACTTGAAGTTGACA
ATATTATTTAAGGACCTATTGTTTTTTCCAATAGGTGGTTAGCAATCGTCTTACTTTCTAACTTTTCTTA
CCTTTTACATTTCAGCAATATATATATATATATTTCAAGGATATACCATTCTAATGTCTGCCCCTAAGTT
ACCAATAGATAGCGGTTTAATATAAGGTTTCAACAAGAAATATTTTGTGAAAATCAAAAGTTAATAGTTT
CACTGTCGAAAATATGAAAGTTTAAGTTTTCAGTTCATCCCATTGTAGTTATCAAATTTCTGTGTTTCCC
GTATATGTGTGCTCTGTATTCATCGCTATCTTGAAACTGGTTATGATCGTTGCGCATGTGACCTGTATCG
CTCAAAAGAGCCCGGCACCGGTACCGGGCAAAAGCCCCTAGCAAGCTAAAATGATTCAACTTTCGTAGTA
ATTTGTTCAACCGGTCACAGTAAAGTCAATGACTAACTTTTGAATCGAGGATGTATTTCCAATTGAAAGC
AATGTATATATAAACCATTGTGTTGAAGCTTGTCTTACAGTTTTCTTGTATCCTCCCATTGTTCATATAG
TACTTAAAGTACCATAATCCTTAAAGAACAAACTTGAAAGAGAATACACTATACACAACTAATAAATAAA
GAATAATCATGGCTGTGACCAAGACAATTGTAGTTCTACCAGGTGACCATGTTGGTCAAGAAATCACTGA
AGAGGCCATTAAAGTTTTAAATGCTATTCAGGAATGTCGTCCAGACAAGGTCAATTTCAAGTTTGATCAT
CATTTGATCGGTGGTGCTGCAATTGATGCCACTGGTGTTCCATTACCAGACGAAGCTTTGGAGGCCTCTA
AGAAAGCTGATGCCGTGCTTCTGGGTGCTGTTGGTGGTCCAAAATGGGGTACTGGCGCTGTCAGACCAGA
ACAAGGTCTTTTGAAAATCCGTAAGGAGTTGCAATTGTATGCTAATCTAAGACCATGTAATTTTGCATCT
GATTCCTTACTAGATCTATCGCCATTGAAGCCTGAAATTGCAAGAGGTACAGATTTCGTCGTTGTTAGAG
AACTAGTGGGTGGTATTTATTTCGGGGAGAGAAAAGAAGATGAAGGTGATGGTGTCGCCTGGGATAGCGA
AAAGTATTCTGTGCCCGAAGTTCAAAGAATCACTAGAATGGCTGCTTTCATGGCTCTGCAACACAACCCA
CCTTTACCTATTTGGTCTCTAGATAAAGCCAACGTTCTAGCATCATCAAGATTATGGAGAAAAACAGTGG
AAGAGACGATTAAGAATGAATTCCCACAATTGACTGTTCAACATCAATTGATTGATTCCGCTGCTATGAT
CTTGGTTAAGAACCCAACTCATCTAAATGGTATTATTATCACAAACAATATGTTTGGTGATATTATCTCC
GATGAAGCCTCCGTGATCCCAGGTTCGTTAGGATTACTTCCATCTGCCTCCTTGGCATCTCTTCCAGATA
AGAATACGGCATTTGGTTTATATGAGCCATGTCATGGCTCTGCTCCAGACTTACCAAAGGGAAAGGTTAA
CCCCGTAGCAACAATCCTATCTGCTGCTATGATGTTGAAGTTGTCTCTGGACCTGTTCGAAGAAGGTGAA
ATTATAGAACAAGCAGTCAAGAAAGTGTTGGATTCTGGTATCAGAACAGCGGATCTAAAGGGTACCAACT
CTACTACTGAGGTCGGTGATGCAGTAGCGAAAGCTGTCAGGGAACTATTAGCTTAGACTTAGTAGATGTA
CAGTTGCATACATAAGTCTGAACAGAAAGAAGTAAATATCATATCTAGTTCGGTTTAGAAATCAGTGACT
ATATTGGTTTTGACCAGATCGCAATCCTTGCAAGCATTTAGTAATGACTATCAAACCGGTGAATCATCTG
ATAAGGCTATATTAGCTTGTGCATTCGCATGTATCGGGAAACGAACGGTACCGGGCCCACCATGATGGCG
AATCCGAAGAGCGAGACACTGTATCTACAAAGTCCAAGCCGAAGAAACAGTCCCCAAAATCGTTTGTTGG
TGCTCATTTGAGGAGGCAACTCTCTTTTGATTTATGGTACCTATTCCTTGGATTATTTATAATATGCATA
TGCGAGGGCAGAAAAATCGAAGACGTTAATAAACCTGATTTCAATGTCTTTGCTATATTGTTTGAAGTTG
TTAGCGCTTATGGTACAGTGGGTTTGTCATTGGGTTACCCAAACACCAACACATCACTATCTGCCCAGTT
CACCGTATTATCGAAGCTAGTCATAATTGCCATGCTAATAAGAGGAAGAAATAGAGGTTTACCATACACT
TTGGATCGTGCCATCATGCTGCCAAGTGACAAACTGGAACAAATTGATCGTTTACAAGATATGAAAGCTA
AGGGTAAGTTGTTAGCCAAAGTTGGTGAGGATCCAATGACTACTTACGTCAAAAAGAGATCCCACAAACT
GAAAAAAATAGCAACAAAGTTTTGGGGGAAGCATTAAAATCAAGTTTACCCCTCTTTACCTACATAAGAG
CCAACGTAATTTTCTCTCAGTATTATATGTATTATCTCCGAAGTTTATTATTCTTTAACGAAATATAAAA
GAAAAATAAGAAAGATTAAGACCCTAAAAGGTGTACCACTACGATTCAACAAGCACAACGAATCCTATCC
GTAATATACTTTTGATTTCTGACTATTCTAGAAAAATTTTAGTTCATTTTTTTTCCCTCTTTTTACTTAT
TGTATTTTTCACAATTGAATTGCATTTTGTCCCCTACGAAAAAAGGCAGAAAACGAGATCTAAACCACTT
TCAGATCAGAATAATAATAATAATAATAACCAACCAAAGCCATCAACAGGTCCACTAGAAGCATCTGCCA
AGTTACGACCTAAGCAAAGGTTTGAGTGAAAAGTGAATTGCGACAGTACAATCACAAAAGTATAGAAACA
TAATTGTTCTCGAGATGGAAAACAAACTACTTTGTTGGTGGTTGTACTGGCCATGCGTGTATTCATCTAT
TATAGCTACCATAATATCTTTTTACACCATAACTAGACACTTATTAAATTACCGTAAACCATATGAACAA
AGACTATCCATACGGATACTATTGCTCGTGCCCATTTTTAGTGTGTCATGCGCAAGTGGCATAATTAAGC
CTGAAGCAGCTCAATTTTATGTCGATCCTATCAGAGAATTTTATGAAGCATTCGTTATTTACACTTTTTT
CACATTTTTAACACTACTACTAGGAGGCGAGAGGAACATCATTACTGTTTTAAGCTTAAATCACGCCCCC
ACAAGACATCCGATACCGCTAATAGGTAAAATTTGCAAACCGATAGACTTATCTGATCCTTTTGATTTTC
TTTTTGTCAAAAAAGGCATATTACAGTATGTTTGGTTCAAACCATTTTATTGTTTTGGTACATTGATATG
CAGTGCATGGAAGCTACCCAAATTCGAAATATTTTTGAACGTTTTTTATAATATTTCAGTGACTTGGTCA
CTGTATAGTTTAGCACTATTTTGGAAGTGTCTCTATCCGGAATTAACTCCTTATAAACCATGGTTGAAAT
TTTTATGTGTCAAATTGATTATTTTTGCCTCTTATTGGCAGAGCATCATAATCCAGGGTCTAGTGGTTAC
TGGAAAGTTGGGTACGGGAAACCAAGATCGAACCTCTGGATATGTGTACAAGAATGGGCTCCTGTGTATA
GAGATGGTGCCTTTCGCCATCTTGCATGCAGTAGCTTTCCCTTGGAACAAATACACAGCATTTAGCATAC
CTTATGGGGCCAGGATGAAATTCATTTACGCTTTGAAAGATTTTCTTGGTTGCGGTGATCTAATATGGGA
TTTTAAACAGACTTTGTTTGCTGGTCCCTTGTACTATAATTATAGGAACTTCGATCCTGAAGCCATGGAT
CTATTAAGCACTAGACAACAATCCGGTGCGACTATGGAAAGACTAAAGCATGGGCTAAGATTTACTGATA
ATGGAAGAAATAGTTATTGGGTGGCATATGGGAGTATAGATAACAACCTTGTTCCGGAATCAATAGAGGA
ATCATGGGAAGATGATATTGCTGGTCAGAGAACTTTTCCTGAGGATCCAAATTATCCGGTTGTTCACGAC
TACACGATGGGCCATCGATATAGTAGATCAATGAATGATTTAAGAAGAGATGTTCAAAGTAGGTCATCAA
TGGCTTGTGGTCGTGGGATTCCTGGGTTAATTAACATCGCTAGCGATTATAAAGATGATGATGATAAACC
TAGCGATTATAAAGATGATGATGATAAACCTAGCGATTATAAAGATGATGATGATAAACCTAGCGATTAT
AAAGATGATGATGATAAACCTAGCGATTATAAAGATGATGATGATAAACCTAGCGATTATAAAGATGATG
ATGATAAACCTAGCGATTATAAAGATGATGATGATAAACCTAGCGATTATAAAGATGATGATGATAAACC
TAGGTGAGGCGCGCCACTTCTAAATAAGCGAATTTCTTATGATTTATGATTTTTATTATTAAATAAGTTA
TAAAAAAAATAAGTGTATACAAATTTTAAAGTGACTCTTAGGTTTTAAAACGAAAATTCTTATTCTTGAG
TAACTCTTTCCTGTAGGTCAGGTTGCTTTCTCAGGTATAGCATGAGGTCGCTCTTATTGACCACACCGAG
CTCTAAGCAAATAGCTAAATTATATACGAATTAATATTATGATTAAGTGTTTACGTGAGTGCGATATTTT
TATTACTATCTTATACAGTTGTATATACTCTATAAAATGAGTTGTCTATTAATTAACGCGATGAATGCTT
TCTGGGTTTACCTCTCCAACAACTCTAGTTTACTTCTCAATACATTCAATTGTATTTGATTTGTCAATAC
TTCATCATTAATCAATTCTATAGTTTTGTTTTTCTCGTTTATTTCCAAATTTAATGCATCAATTTTATTA
TTCAATTTGTCGTTGATTTTGGTTAATGATTTTATGGTTTGATCTCTGGCATTGATTGTTTGTGTTAGTT
TTTCATTATTGATAATTAAATTATTTAAGTTAGTTATCAACTCGGTGTTTTCAAGTTTCAAGTTTTCAAT
TTCTTTAGAGTTTATTAGATTTGTCAAAGTTTCTGAATTGCTTGATTGGTCCTGTAGAAGAGTATTTGTT
GTTGTGGATAATTGATTCAATTTTTGAGACAATTGCTGGAAGGCGTTGAAATATCTAGCATCAATCTCAT
GGTTTTTTTCCCGAGAGTCTCGTAGATTCAATTGTTTTAATATATCTTGGGACCACTCTTGATTTGAACT
CATGGAAATTAAACTGGGTGTTGTGTTGTGGTGTAATGATTGTACCCCCTTTGCTTATAATTGTGTGGCC
ACCGAAGTCGGTGATGCTGTCGCCGAAGAAGTTAAGAAAATCCTTGCTTAAAAAGATTCTCTTTTTTTAT
GATATTTGTACATAAACTTTATAAATGAAATTCATAATAGAAACGACACGAAATTACAAAATGGAATATG
TTCATAGGGTAGACGAAACTATATACGCAATCTACATACATTTATCAAGAAGGAGAAAAAGGAGGATGTA
AAGGAATACAGGTAAGCAAATTGATACTAATGGCTCAACGTGATAAGGAAAAAGAATTGCACTTTAACAT
TAATATTGACAAGGAGGAGGGCACCACACAAAAAGTTAGGTGTAACAGAAAATCATGAAACTATGATTCC
TAATTTATATATTGGAGGATTTTCTCTAAAAAAAAAAAAATACAACAAATAAAAAACACTCAATGACCTG
ACCATTTGATGGAGTTTAAGTCAATACCTCCTTGAACCATTTCCCATAATGGTGAAAGTTCCCTCAAGAA
TTTTACTCTGTCAGAAACGGCCTTAACGACGTAGGCCGGCCATTTAAATGTTTAAACGGCCACGCTGGCC
CCCTATAGTGAGTCGTATTACAATTCACTGGCCGTCGTTTTACAACGTCGTGACTGGGAAAACCCTGGCG
TTACCCAACTTAATCGCCTTGCAGCACATCCCCCTTTCGCCAGCTGGCGTAATAGCGAAGAGGCCCGCAC
CGATCGCCCTTCCCAACAGTTGCGCAGCCTGAATGGCGAATGG
[124 nt withheld, positions 6694-6817]
C
[91 nt withheld, positions 6819-6909]
A
[49 nt withheld, positions 6911-6959]
CCTTTGACGTTGGAGTCCACGTTCTTT
[37 nt withheld, positions 6987-7023]
ACCCTATCTCGGTCTATTCTTTTGATTTATAAGGGATTTTGCCGATTTCGGCCTATTGGTTAAAAAATGA
GCTGATTTAACAAAAATTTAACGCGAATTTTAACAAAATATTAACGCTTACAATTTCCTGATGCGGTATT
TTCTCCTTACGCATCTGTGCGGTATTTCACACCGCATAGGGTAATAACTGATATAATTAAATTGAAGCTC
TAATTTGTGAGTTTAGTATTAGGATCTCTACCCTTGGCGAAAAGTCCTCTGCCAACAATGATGATATCTG
ATCCACCACTTACAACTTCGTCGACGGTTCTGTACTGCTGACCCAATATGCGTATATATACCAATCTAAG
TCTGTGCTCCTTCCTTCGTTCTTCCTTCTGTTCGGAGATTACCGAATCAAAAAAATTTCAAGGAAACCGA
AATCAAAAAAAAGAATAAAAAAAAAATGATGAATTGAAAAGGTGGTATGGTGCACTCTCAGTACAATCTG
CTCTGATGCCGCATAGTTAAGCCAGCCCCGACACCCGCCAACACCCGCTGACGCGCCCTGACGGGCTTGT
CTGCTCCCGGCATCCGCTTACAGACAAGCTGTGACCGTCTCCGGGAGCTGCATGTGTCAGAGGTTTTCAC
CGTCATCACCGAAACGCGCGAGACGAAAGGGCCTCGTGATACGCCTATTTTTATAGGTTAATGTCATGAT
AATAATGGTTTCTTAGACGTCGGCGCGCCGAGGACGTCAGGTGGCACTTTTCGGGGAAATGTGCGCGGAA
CCCCTATTTGTTTATTTTTCTAAATACATTCAAATATGTATCCGCTCATGAGACAATAACCCTGATAAAT
GCTTCAATAATATTGAAAAAGGAAGAGTATGAGTATTCAACATTTCCGTGTCGCCCTTATTCCCTTTTTT
GCGGCATTTTGCCTTCCTGTTTTTGCTCACCCAGAAACGCTGGTGAAAGTAAAAGATGCTGAAGATCAGT
TGGGTGCACGAGTGGGTTACATCGAACTGGATCTCAACAGCGGTAAGATCCTTGAGAGTTTTCGCCCCGA
AGAACGTTTTCCAATGATGAGCACTTTTAAAGTTCTGCTATGTGGCGCGGTATTATCCCGTATTGACGCC
GGGCAAGAGCAACTCGGTCGCCGCATACACTATTCTCAGAATGACTTGGTTGAGTACTCACCAGTCACAG
AAAAGCATCTTACGGATGGCATGACAGTAAGAGAATTATGCAGTGCTGCCATAACCATGAGTGATAACAC
TGCGGCCAACTTACTTCTGACAACGATCGGAGGACCGAAGGAGCTAACCGCTTTTTTGCACAACATGGGG
GATCATGTAACTCGCCTTGATCGTTGGGAACCGGAGCTGAATGAAGCCATACCAAACGACGAGCGTGACA
CCACGATGCCTGTAGCAATGGCAACAACGTTGCGCAAACTATTAACTGGCGAACTACTTACTCTAGCTTC
CCGGCAACAATTAATAGACTGGATGGAGGCGGATAAAGTTGCAGGACCACTTCTGCGCTCGGCCCTTCCG
GCTGGCTGGTTTATTGCTGATAAATCTGGAGCCGGTGAGCGTGGGTCTCGCGGTATCATTGCAGCACTGG
GGCCAGATGGTAAGCCCTCCCGTATCGTAGTTATCTACACGACGGGGAGTCAGGCAACTATGGATGAACG
AAATAGACAGATCGCTGAGATAGGTGCCTCACTGATTAAGCATTGGTAACTGTCAGACCAAGTTTACTCA
TATATACTTTAGATTGATTTAAAACTTCATTTTTAATTTAAAAGGATCTAGGTGAAGATCCTTTTTGATA
ATCTCATGACCAAAATCCCTTAACGTGAGTTTTCGTTCCACTGAGCGTCAGACCCCGTAGAAAAGATCAA
AGGATCTTCTTGAGATCCTTTTTTTCTGCGCGTAATCTGCTGCTTGCAAACAAAAAAACCACCGCTACCA
GCGGTGGTTTGTTTGCCGGATCAAGAGCTACCAACTCTTTTTCCGAAGGTAACTGGCTTCAGCAGAGCGC
AGATACCAAATACTGTTCTTCTAGTGTAGCCGTAGTTAGGCCACCACTTCAAGAACTCTGTAGCACCGCC
TACATACCTCGCTCTGCTAATCCTGTTACCAGTGGCTGCTGCCAGTGGCGATAAGTCGTGTCTTACCGGG
TTGGACTCAAGACGATAGTTACCGGATAAGGCGCAGCGGTCGGGCTGAACGGGGGGTTCGTGCACACAGC
CCAGCTTGGAGCGAACGACCTACACCGAACTGAGATACCTACAGCGTGAGCTATGAGAAAGCGCCACGCT
TCCCGAAGGGAGAAAGGCGGACAGGTATCCGGTAAGCGGCAGGGTCGGAACAGGAGAGCGCACGAGGGAG
CTTCCAGGGGGAAACGCCTGGTATCTTTATAGTCCTGTCGGGTTTCGCCACCTCTGACTTGAGCGTCGAT
TTTTGTGATGCTCGTCAGGGGGGCGGAGCCTATGGAAAAACGCCAGCAACGCGGCCTTTTTACGGTTCCT
GGCCTTTTGCTGGCCTTTTGCTCACATGTTCTTTCCTGCGTTATCCCCTGATTCTGTGGATAACCGTATT
ACCGCCTTTGAGTGAGCTGATACCGCTCGCCGCAGCCGAACGACCGAGCGCAGCGAGTCAGTGAGCGAGG
AAGCGGAAGAGCGCCCAATACGCAAACCGCCTCTCCCCGCGCGTTGGCCGATTCATTAATGCAGCTGGCA
CGACAGGTTTCCCGACTGGAAAGCGGGCAGTGAGCGCAACGCAATTAATGTGAGTTAGCTCACTCATTAG
GCACCCCAGGCTTTACACTTTATGCTTCCGGCTCGTATGTTGTGTGGAATTGTGAGCGGATAACAATTTC
ACACAGGAAACAGCTATGACCATGATTACGCCAAGCTCGGAATTAACCCTCACTAAAGGGAACAAAAGCT
G
